Addgene plasmid #35658: pAAV TBG FFLuc
Purpose: (Empty Backbone)
Depositing lab: Phillip Zamore. Depositing organization: University of Massachusetts, Worcester. Publication: Long-term, efficient inhibition of microRNA function in mice using rAAV vectors. Xie J, Ameres SL, Friedline R, Hung JH, Zhang Y, Xie Q, Zhong L, Su Q, He R, Li M, Li H, Mu X, Zhang H, Broderick JA, Kim JK, Weng Z, Flotte TR, Zamore PD, Gao G. Nat Methods. 2012 Mar 4;9(4):403-9. doi: 10.1038/nmeth.1903. PubMed 22388288.
Backbone
  Vector backbone: pBS
  Backbone manufacturer: Invitrogen
  Backbone size (bp): 2900
  Vector type: Mammalian Expression, AAV
  Promoter: TBG
Growth in bacteria
  Bacterial resistance: Ampicillin, 100 μg/mL
  Growth temperature: 37°C
  Growth strain: DH5alpha
  Copy number: High Copy
Terms and licenses: Academic/Nonprofit Terms; Industry Terms: Not Available to Industry
Depositor comments: Please note that there is a 4bp deletion in Addgene's quality control sequence when compared to depositor's reference sequence. This deletion will not affect plasmid function.
How to cite: pAAV TBG FFLuc was a gift from Phillip Zamore (Addgene plasmid # 35658 ; http://n2t.net/addgene:35658 ; RRID:Addgene_35658)
