[The description below was written by a language model from this plasmid's Addgene catalogue record and pLannotate feature annotations shown in this document.]
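Description:
pAAV TBG FFLuc is a recombinant adeno-associated virus (AAV) cis-plasmid built on a pBS (pBluescript-type) backbone, giving a construct of about 5.9 kb. It is maintained in E. coli through a high-copy ColE1/pUC-type origin and selected with ampicillin via the β-lactamase gene and its own promoter. The backbone also carries an f1 phage origin and remnants of the lac region (fragments of lacZα and lacI, the CAP binding site, lac promoter and operator). These are leftovers of the cloning vector and play no part in the mammalian cassette.

The payload lies between two AAV2 inverted terminal repeats, both annotated as fragments. ITRs are the cis elements needed for replication and packaging of the intervening DNA into AAV particles when Rep, Cap and helper functions are provided in trans. Within the ITRs, the human thyroxine-binding globulin (TBG) promoter, generally used for hepatocyte-restricted expression, drives the luc+ version of firefly luciferase, followed by a rabbit β-globin polyadenylation signal.

The catalogue lists the plasmid as an empty backbone, although it already encodes the luciferase reporter. The associated publication concerns long-term inhibition of microRNA function in mice using rAAV vectors, so the plasmid may serve as a parental or control vector into which other elements are added, but the record does not state this or identify an insertion site. As it stands, it is suited to producing rAAV for liver-directed luciferase expression, which can be followed by bioluminescence. The depositor notes a 4 bp deletion in the repository's quality-control sequence relative to the reference sequence, said not to affect function.
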