Features (pLannotate 1.2.2; 14 found; start..end, strand, type, name):
      1..131     -  repeat_region  AAV2 ITR (fragment): inverted terminal repeat of adeno-associated virus serotype 2 inverted
    481..890     +  promoter       TBG promoter: promoter from the human thyroxine-binding globulin gene (Yan et al., 2012)
   1003..2655    +  CDS            luciferase: firefly luciferase; luc+; enhanced luc+ version of the luciferase gene
   2818..2873    +  polyA_signal   β-globin poly(A) signal: rabbit β-globin polyadenylation signal (Gil and Proudfoot, 1987)
   2966..3096    +  repeat_region  AAV2 ITR (fragment): inverted terminal repeat of adeno-associated virus serotype 2 inverted
   3110..3267    +  CDS            lacZα (fragment): LacZα fragment of β-galactosidase; lacZ fragment
   3272..3700    +  rep_origin     f1 ori (sequence partly withheld): f1 bacteriophage origin of replication; arrow indicates direction of (+) strand synthesis
   3753..3857    +  promoter       AmpR promoter: bla
   3858..4718    +  CDS            AmpR: β-lactamase; bla; confers resistance to ampicillin, carbenicillin, and related antibiotics
   4889..5477    +  rep_origin     ori: high-copy-number ColE1/pMB1/pBR322/pUC origin of replication
   5660..5752    +  CDS            lacI (fragment): lac repressor; lacI; The lac repressor binds to the lac operator to inhibit transcription in E. coli. This inhibition can be relieved by adding lactose or isopropyl-β-D-thiogalactopyranoside (IPTG).
   5765..5786    +  protein_bind   CAP binding site: CAP binding activates transcription in the presence of cAMP. E. coli catabolite activator protein
   5801..5831    +  promoter       lac promoter: promoter for the E. coli lac operon
   5839..5855    +  protein_bind   lac operator: The lac repressor binds to the lac operator to inhibit transcription in E. coli. This inhibition can be relieved by adding lactose or isopropyl-β-D-thiogalactopyranoside (IPTG). lac repressor encoded by lacI
>Addgene plasmid #35658 | pAAV TBG FFLuc | depositor full sequence | sequence record 43859 | pAAV TBG FFLuc sequence 5915 bps
GCTGCGCGCTCGCTCGCTCACTGAGGCCGCCCGGGCAAAGCCCGGGCGTCGGGCGACCTTTGGTCGCCCG
GCCTCAGTGAGCGAGCGAGCGCGCAGAGAGGGAGTGGCCAACTCCATCACTAGGGGTTCCTTGTAGTTAA
TGATTAACCCGCCATGCTACTTATCTACCAGGGTAATGGGGATCCTCTAGAACTATAGCTAGAATTCGCC
CTTAAGCTAGCAGGTTAATTTTTAAAAAGCAGTCAAAAGTCCAAGTGGCCCTTGGCAGCATTTACTCTCT
CTGTTTGCTCTGGTTAATAATCTCAGGAGCACAAACATTCCAGATCCAGGTTAATTTTTAAAAAGCAGTC
AAAAGTCCAAGTGGCCCTTGGCAGCATTTACTCTCTCTGTTTGCTCTGGTTAATAATCTCAGGAGCACAA
ACATTCCAGATCCGGCGCGCCAGGGCTGGAAGCTACCTTTGACATCATTTCCTCTGCGAATGCATGTATA
ATTTCTACAGAACCTATTAGAAAGGATCACCCAGCCTCTGCTTTTGTACAACTTTCCCTTAAAAAACTGC
CAATTCCACTGCTGTTTGGCCCAATAGTGAGAACTTTTTCCTGCTGCCTCTTGGTGCTTTTGCCTATGGC
CCCTATTCTGCCTGCTGAAGACACTCTTGCCAGCATGGACTTAAACCCCTCCAGCTCTGACAATCCTCTT
TCTCTTTTGTTTTACATGAAGGGTCTGGCAGCCAAAGCAATCACTCAAAGTTCAAACCTTATCATTTTTT
GCTTTGTTCCTCTTGGCCTTGGTTTTGTACATCAGCTTTGAAAATACCATCCCAGGGTTAATGCTGGGGT
TAATTTATAACTAAGAGTGCTCTAGTTTTGCAATACAGGACATGCTATAAAAATGGAAAGATGTTGCTTT
CTGAGAGACAGCTTTATTGCGGTAGTTTATCACAGTTAAATTGCTAACGCAGTCAGTGCTTCTGACACAA
CAGTCTCGAACTTAAGCTGCACATGGAAGACGCCAAAAACATAAAGAAAGGCCCGGCGCCATTCTATCCG
CTGGAAGATGGAACCGCTGGAGAGCAACTGCATAAGGCTATGAAGAGATACGCCCTGGTTCCTGGAACAA
TTGCTTTTACAGATGCACATATCGAGGTGGACATCACTTACGCTGAGTACTTCGAAATGTCCGTTCGGTT
GGCAGAAGCTATGAAACGATATGGGCTGAATACAAATCACAGAATCGTCGTATGCAGTGAAAACTCTCTT
CAATTCTTTATGCCGGTGTTGGGCGCGTTATTTATCGGAGTTGCAGTTGCGCCCGCGAACGACATTTATA
ATGAACGTGAATTGCTCAACAGTATGGGCATTTCGCAGCCTACCGTGGTGTTCGTTTCCAAAAAGGGGTT
GCAAAAAATTTTGAACGTGCAAAAAAAGCTCCCAATCATCCAAAAAATTATTATCATGGATTCTAAAACG
GATTACCAGGGATTTCAGTCGATGTACACGTTCGTCACATCTCATCTACCTCCCGGTTTTAATGAATACG
ATTTTGTGCCAGAGTCCTTCGATAGGGACAAGACAATTGCACTGATCATGAACTCCTCTGGATCTACTGG
TCTGCCTAAAGGTGTCGCTCTGCCTCATAGAACTGCCTGCGTGAGATTCTCGCATGCCAGAGATCCTATT
TTTGGCAATCAAATCATTCCGGATACTGCGATTTTAAGTGTTGTTCCATTCCATCACGGTTTTGGAATGT
TTACTACACTCGGATATTTGATATGTGGATTTCGAGTCGTCTTAATGTATAGATTTGAAGAAGAGCTGTT
TCTGAGGAGCCTTCAGGATTACAAGATTCAAAGTGCGCTGCTGGTGCCAACCCTATTCTCCTTCTTCGCC
AAAAGCACTCTGATTGACAAATACGATTTATCTAATTTACACGAAATTGCTTCTGGTGGCGCTCCCCTCT
CTAAGGAAGTCGGGGAAGCGGTTGCCAAGAGGTTCCATCTGCCAGGTATCAGGCAAGGATATGGGCTCAC
TGAGACTACATCAGCTATTCTGATTACACCCGAGGGGGATGATAAACCGGGCGCGGTCGGTAAAGTTGTT
CCATTTTTTGAAGCGAAGGTTGTGGATCTGGATACCGGGAAAACGCTGGGCGTTAATCAAAGAGGCGAAC
TGTGTGTGAGAGGTCCTATGATTATGTCCGGTTATGTAAACAATCCGGAAGCGACCAACGCCTTGATTGA
CAAGGATGGATGGCTACATTCTGGAGACATAGCTTACTGGGACGAAGACGAACACTTCTTCATCGTTGAC
CGCCTGAAGTCTCTGATTAAGTACAAAGGCTATCAGGTGGCTCCCGCTGAATTGGAATCCATCTTGCTCC
AACACCCCAACATCTTCGACGCAGGTGTCGCAGGTCTTCCCGACGATGACGCCGGTGAACTTCCCGCCGC
CGTTGTTGTTTTGGAGCACGGAAAGACGATGACGGAAAAAGAGATCGTGGATTACGTCGCCAGTCAAGTA
ACAACCGCGAAAAAGTTGCGCGGAGGAGTTGTGTTTGTGGACGAAGTACCGAAAGGTCTTACCGGAAAAC
TCGACGCAAGAAAAATCAGAGAGATCCTCATAAAGGCCAAGAAGGGCGGAAAGATCGCCGTGTAATTCTA
GATTCCGAGATATCGGTAATGGGCCCGCGTGGTACCTCTAGAGTCGACCCGGGCGGCCTCGAGGACGGGG
TGAACTACGCCTGAGGATCCGATCTTTTTCCCTCTGCCAAAAATTATGGGGACATCATGAAGCCCCTTGA
GCATCTGACTTCTGGCTAATAAAGGAAATTTATTTTCATTGCAATAGTGTGTTGGAATTTTTTGTGTCTC
TCACTCGGAAGCAATTCGTTGATCTGAATTTCGACCACCCATAATACCCATTACCCTGGTAGATAAGTAG
CATGGCGGGTTAATCATTAACTACAAGGAACCCCTAGTGATGGAGTTGGCCACTCCCTCTCTGCGCGCTC
GCTCGCTCACTGAGGCCGGGCGACCAAAGGTCGCCCGACGCCCGGGCTTTGCCCGGGCGGCCTCAGTGAG
CGAGCGAGCGCGCAGCCTTAATTAACCTAATTCACTGGCCGTCGTTTTACAACGTCGTGACTGGGAAAAC
CCTGGCGTTACCCAACTTAATCGCCTTGCAGCACATCCCCCTTTCGCCAGCTGGCGTAATAGCGAAGAGG
CCCGCACCGATCGCCCTTCCCAACAGTTGCGCAGCCTGAATGGCGAATGGG
[124 nt withheld, positions 3272-3395]
C
[91 nt withheld, positions 3397-3487]
A
[49 nt withheld, positions 3489-3537]
CCTTTGACGTTGGAGTCCACGTTCTTT
[37 nt withheld, positions 3565-3601]
ACCCTATCTCGGTCTATTCTTTTGATTTATAAGGGATTTTGCCGATTTCGGCCTATTGGTTAAAAAATGA
GCTGATTTAACAAAAATTTAACGCGAATTTTAACAAAATATTAACGCTTACAATTTAGGTGGCACTTTTC
GGGGAAATGTGCGCGGAACCCCTATTTGTTTATTTTTCTAAATACATTCAAATATGTATCCGCTCATGAG
ACAATAACCCTGATAAATGCTTCAATAATATTGAAAAAGGAAGAGTATGAGTATTCAACATTTCCGTGTC
GCCCTTATTCCCTTTTTTGCGGCATTTTGCCTTCCTGTTTTTGCTCACCCAGAAACGCTGGTGAAAGTAA
AAGATGCTGAAGATCAGTTGGGTGCACGAGTGGGTTACATCGAACTGGATCTCAACAGCGGTAAGATCCT
TGAGAGTTTTCGCCCCGAAGAACGTTTTCCAATGATGAGCACTTTTAAAGTTCTGCTATGTGGCGCGGTA
TTATCCCGTATTGACGCCGGGCAAGAGCAACTCGGTCGCCGCATACACTATTCTCAGAATGACTTGGTTG
AGTACTCACCAGTCACAGAAAAGCATCTTACGGATGGCATGACAGTAAGAGAATTATGCAGTGCTGCCAT
AACCATGAGTGATAACACTGCGGCCAACTTACTTCTGACAACGATCGGAGGACCGAAGGAGCTAACCGCT
TTTTTGCACAACATGGGGGATCATGTAACTCGCCTTGATCGTTGGGAACCGGAGCTGAATGAAGCCATAC
CAAACGACGAGCGTGACACCACGATGCCTGTAGCAATGGCAACAACGTTGCGCAAACTATTAACTGGCGA
ACTACTTACTCTAGCTTCCCGGCAACAATTAATAGACTGGATGGAGGCGGATAAAGTTGCAGGACCACTT
CTGCGCTCGGCCCTTCCGGCTGGCTGGTTTATTGCTGATAAATCTGGAGCCGGTGAGCGTGGGTCTCGCG
GTATCATTGCAGCACTGGGGCCAGATGGTAAGCCCTCCCGTATCGTAGTTATCTACACGACGGGGAGTCA
GGCAACTATGGATGAACGAAATAGACAGATCGCTGAGATAGGTGCCTCACTGATTAAGCATTGGTAACTG
TCAGACCAAGTTTACTCATATATACTTTAGATTGATTTAAAACTTCATTTTTAATTTAAAAGGATCTAGG
TGAAGATCCTTTTTGATAATCTCATGACCAAAATCCCTTAACGTGAGTTTTCGTTCCACTGAGCGTCAGA
CCCCGTAGAAAAGATCAAAGGATCTTCTTGAGATCCTTTTTTTCTGCGCGTAATCTGCTGCTTGCAAACA
AAAAAACCACCGCTACCAGCGGTGGTTTGTTTGCCGGATCAAGAGCTACCAACTCTTTTTCCGAAGGTAA
CTGGCTTCAGCAGAGCGCAGATACCAAATACTGTTCTTCTAGTGTAGCCGTAGTTAGGCCACCACTTCAA
GAACTCTGTAGCACCGCCTACATACCTCGCTCTGCTAATCCTGTTACCAGTGGCTGCTGCCAGTGGCGAT
AAGTCGTGTCTTACCGGGTTGGACTCAAGACGATAGTTACCGGATAAGGCGCAGCGGTCGGGCTGAACGG
GGGGTTCGTGCACACAGCCCAGCTTGGAGCGAACGACCTACACCGAACTGAGATACCTACAGCGTGAGCT
ATGAGAAAGCGCCACGCTTCCCGAAGGGAGAAAGGCGGACAGGTATCCGGTAAGCGGCAGGGTCGGAACA
GGAGAGCGCACGAGGGAGCTTCCAGGGGGAAACGCCTGGTATCTTTATAGTCCTGTCGGGTTTCGCCACC
TCTGACTTGAGCGTCGATTTTTGTGATGCTCGTCAGGGGGGCGGAGCCTATGGAAAAACGCCAGCAACGC
GGCCTTTTTACGGTTCCTGGCCTTTTGCTGGCCTTTTGCTCACATGTTCTTTCCTGCGTTATCCCCTGAT
TCTGTGGATAACCGTATTACCGCCTTTGAGTGAGCTGATACCGCTCGCCGCAGCCGAACGACCGAGCGCA
GCGAGTCAGTGAGCGAGGAAGCGGAAGAGCGCCCAATACGCAAACCGCCTCTCCCCGCGCGTTGGCCGAT
TCATTAATGCAGCTGGCACGACAGGTTTCCCGACTGGAAAGCGGGCAGTGAGCGCAACGCAATTAATGTG
AGTTAGCTCACTCATTAGGCACCCCAGGCTTTACACTTTATGCTTCCGGCTCGTATGTTGTGTGGAATTG
TGAGCGGATAACAATTTCACACAGGAAACAGCTATGACCATGATTACGCCAGATTTAATTAAGGCCTTAA
TTAG
