>Addgene plasmid #35658 | pAAV TBG FFLuc | addgene partial sequence | sequence record 46095 | LucNrev 5'-CCTTATGCAGTTGCTCTCC-3'
ATGGCGCCGGGCCTTTCTTTATGTTTTTGGCGTCTTCCATGGCTTAAGTTCGAGACTGTTGTGTCAGAAG
CACTGACTGCGTTAGCAATTTAACTGTGATAAACTACCGCAATAAAGCTGTCTCTCAGAAAGCAACATCT
TTCCATTTTTATAGCATGTCCTGTATTGCAAAACTAGAGCACTCTTAGTTATAAATTAACCCCAGCATTA
ACCCTGGGATGGTATTTTCAAAGCTGATGTACAAAACCAAGGCCAAGAGGAACAAAGCAAAAAATGATAA
GGTTTGAACTTTGAGTGATTGCTTTGGCTGCCAGACCCTTCATGTAAAACAAAAGAGAAAGAGGATTGTC
AGAGCTGGAGGGGTTTAAGTCCATGCTGGCAAGAGTGTCTTCAGCAGGCAGAATAGGGGCCATAGGCAAA
AGCACCAAGAGGCAGCAGGAAAAAGTTCTCACTATTGGGCCAAACAGCAGTGGAATTGGCAGTTTTTTAA
GGGAAAGTTGTACAAAAGCAGAGGCTGGGTGATCCTTTCTAATAGGTTCTGTAGAAATTATACATGCATT
CGCAGAGGAAATGATGTCAAAGGTAGCTTCCAGCCCTGGCGCGCCGGATCTGGAATGTTTGTGCTCCTGA
GATTATTAACCAGAGCAAACAGAGAGAGTAAATGCTGCCAA
